>Addgene plasmid #134433 | pFA6a-S6:hphMX4 | addgene full sequence | sequence record 271062 | Addgene NGS Result
AAATAAGTTATAAAAAAAATAAGTGTATACAAATTTTAAAGTGACTCTTAGGTTTTAAAACGAAAATTCT
TATTCTTGAGTAACTCTTTCCTGTAGGTCAGGTTGCTTTCTCAGGTATAGTATGAGGTCGCTCTTATTGA
CCACACCTCTACCGGCAGATCCGCTAGGGATAACAGGGTAATATAGATCTGTTTAGCTTGCCTCGTCCCC
GCCGGGTCACCCGGCCAGCGACATGGAGGCCCAGAATACCCTCCTTGACAGTCTTGACGTGCGCAGCTCA
GGGGCATGATGTGACTGTCGCCCGTACATTTAGCCCATACATCCCCATGTATAATCATTTGCATCCATAC
ATTTTGATGGCCGCACGGCGCGAAGCAAAAATTACGGCTCCTCGCTGCGGACCTGCGAGCAGGGAAACGC
TCCCCTCACAGACGCGTTGAATTGTCCCCACGCCGCGCCCCTGTAGAGAAATATAAAAGGTTAGGATTTG
CCACTGAGGTTCTTCTTTCATATACTTCCTTTTAAAATCTTGCTAGGATACAGTTCTCACATCACATCCG
AACATAAACAACCATGGGTAAAAAGCCTGAACTCACCGCGACGTCTGTCGAGAAGTTTCTGATCGAAAAG
TTCGACAGCGTCTCCGACCTGATGCAGCTCTCGGAGGGCGAAGAATCTCGTGCTTTCAGCTTCGATGTAG
GAGGGCGTGGATATGTCCTGCGGGTAAATAGCTGCGCCGATGGTTTCTACAAAGATCGTTATGTTTATCG
GCACTTTGCATCGGCCGCGCTCCCGATTCCGGAAGTGCTTGACATTGGGGAATTCAGCGAGAGCCTGACC
TATTGCATCTCCCGCCGTGCACAGGGTGTCACGTTGCAAGACCTGCCTGAAACCGAACTGCCCGCTGTTC
TGCAGCCGGTCGCGGAGGCCATGGATGCGATCGCTGCGGCCGATCTTAGCCAGACGAGCGGGTTCGGCCC
ATTCGGACCGCAAGGAATCGGTCAATACACTACATGGCGTGATTTCATATGCGCGATTGCTGATCCCCAT
GTGTATCACTGGCAAACTGTGATGGACGACACCGTCAGTGCGTCCGTCGCGCAGGCTCTCGATGAGCTGA
TGCTTTGGGCCGAGGACTGCCCCGAAGTCCGGCACCTCGTGCACGCGGATTTCGGCTCCAACAATGTCCT
GACGGACAATGGCCGCATAACAGCGGTCATTGACTGGAGCGAGGCGATGTTCGGGGATTCCCAATACGAG
GTCGCCAACATCTTCTTCTGGAGGCCGTGGTTGGCTTGTATGGAGCAGCAGACGCGCTACTTCGAGCGGA
GGCATCCGGAGCTTGCAGGATCGCCGCGGCTCCGGGCGTATATGCTCCGCATTGGTCTTGACCAACTCTA
TCAGAGCTTGGTTGACGGCAATTTCGATGATGCAGCTTGGGCGCAGGGTCGATGCGACGCAATCGTCCGA
TCCGGAGCCGGGACTGTCGGGCGTACACAAATCGCCCGCAGAAGCGCGGCCGTCTGGACCGATGGCTGTG
TAGAAGTACTCGCCGATAGTGGAAACCGACGCCCCAGCACTCGTCCGAGGGCAAAGGAATAATCAGTACT
GACAATAAAAAGATTCTTGTTTTCAAGAACTTGTCATTTGTATAGTTTTTTTATATTGTAGTTGTTCTAT
TTTAATCAAATGTTAGCGTGATTTATATTTTTTTTCGCCTCGACATCATCTGCCCAGATGCGAAGTTAAG
TGCGCAGAAAGTAATATCATGCGTCAATCGTATGTGAATGCTGGTCGCTATACTGCTGTCGATTCGATAC
TAACGCCGCCATCCAGTGTCGAAAACGAGCTCGAATTCATCGATGATATCAGATCCACTAGTGGCCTATG
CGGCCGCGGATCTGCCGGTCTCCCTATAGTGAGTCGTATTAATTTCGATAAGCCAGGTTAACCTGCATTA
ATGAATCGGCCAACGCGCGGGGAGAGGCGGTTTGCGTATTGGGCGCTCTTCCGCTTCCTCGCTCACTGAC
TCGCTGCGCTCGGTCGTTCGGCTGCGGCGAGCGGTATCAGCTCACTCAAAGGCGGTAATACGGTTATCCA
CAGAATCAGGGGATAACGCAGGAAAGAACATGTGAGCAAAAGGCCAGCAAAAGGCCAGGAACCGTAAAAA
GGCCGCGTTGCTGGCGTTTTTCCATAGGCTCCGCCCCCCTGACGAGCATCACAAAAATCGACGCTCAAGT
CAGAGGTGGCGAAACCCGACAGGACTATAAAGATACCAGGCGTTTCCCCCTGGAAGCTCCCTCGTGCGCT
CTCCTGTTCCGACCCTGCCGCTTACCGGATACCTGTCCGCCTTTCTCCCTTCGGGAAGCGTGGCGCTTTC
TCATAGCTCACGCTGTAGGTATCTCAGTTCGGTGTAGGTCGTTCGCTCCAAGCTGGGCTGTGTGCACGAA
CCCCCCGTTCAGCCCGACCGCTGCGCCTTATCCGGTAACTATCGTCTTGAGTCCAACCCGGTAAGACACG
ACTTATCGCCACTGGCAGCAGCCACTGGTAACAGGATTAGCAGAGCGAGGTATGTAGGCGGTGCTACAGA
GTTCTTGAAGTGGTGGCCTAACTACGGCTACACTAGAAGAACAGTATTTGGTATCTGCGCTCTGCTGAAG
CCAGTTACCTTCGGAAAAAGAGTTGGTAGCTCTTGATCCGGCAAACAAACCACCGCTGGTAGCGGTGGTT
TTTTTGTTTGCAAGCAGCAGATTACGCGCAGAAAAAAAGGATCTCAAGAAGATCCTTTGATCTTTTCTAC
GGGGTCTGACGCTCAGTGGAACGAAAACTCACGTTAAGGGATTTTGGTCATGAGATTATCAAAAAGGATC
TTCACCTAGATCCTTTTAAATTAAAAATGAAGTTTTAAATCAATCTAAAGTATATATGAGTAAACTTGGT
CTGACAGTTACCAATGCTTAATCAGTGAGGCACCTATCTCAGCGATCTGTCTATTTCGTTCATCCATAGT
TGCCTGACTCCCCGTCGTGTAGATAACTACGATACGGGAGGGCTTACCATCTGGCCCCAGTGCTGCAATG
ATACCGCGAGACCCACGCTCACCGGCTCCAGATTTATCAGCAATAAACCAGCCAGCCGGAAGGGCCGAGC
GCAGAAGTGGTCCTGCAACTTTATCCGCCTCCATCCAGTCTATTAATTGTTGCCGGGAAGCTAGAGTAAG
TAGTTCGCCAGTTAATAGTTTGCGCAACGTTGTTGCCATTGCTACAGGCATCGTGGTGTCACGCTCGTCG
TTTGGTATGGCTTCATTCAGCTCCGGTTCCCAACGATCAAGGCGAGTTACATGATCCCCCATGTTGTGCA
AAAAAGCGGTTAGCTCCTTCGGTCCTCCGATCGTTGTCAGAAGTAAGTTGGCCGCAGTGTTATCACTCAT
GGTTATGGCAGCACTGCATAATTCTCTTACTGTCATGCCATCCGTAAGATGCTTTTCTGTGACTGGTGAG
TACTCAACCAAGTCATTCTGAGAATAGTGTATGCGGCGACCGAGTTGCTCTTGCCCGGCGTCAATACGGG
ATAATACCGCGCCACATAGCAGAACTTTAAAAGTGCTCATCATTGGAAAACGTTCTTCGGGGCGAAAACT
CTCAAGGATCTTACCGCTGTTGAGATCCAGTTCGATGTAACCCACTCGTGCACCCAACTGATCTTCAGCA
TCTTTTACTTTCACCAGCGTTTCTGGGTGAGCAAAAACAGGAAGGCAAAATGCCGCAAAAAAGGGAATAA
GGGCGACACGGAAATGTTGAATACTCATACTCTTCCTTTTTCAATATTATTGAAGCATTTATCAGGGTTA
TTGTCTCATGAGCGGATACATATTTGAATGTATTTAGAAAAATAAACAAATAGGGGTTCCGCGCACATTT
CCCCGAAAAGTGCCACCTGACGTCTAAGAAACCATTATTATCATGACATTAACCTATAAAAATAGGCGTA
TCACGAGGCCCTTTCGTCTCGCGCGTTTCGGTGATGACGGTGAAAACCTCTGACACATGCAGCTCCCGGA
GACGGTCACAGCTTGTCTGTAAGCGGATGCCGGGAGCAGACAAGCCCGTCAGGGCGCGTCAGCGGGTGTT
GGCGGGTGTCGGGGCTGGCTTAACTATGCGGCATCAGAGCAGATTGTACTGAGAGTGCACCATATGGACA
TATTGTCGTTAGAACGCGGCTACAATTAATACATAACCTTATGTATCATACACATACGATTTAGGTGACA
CTATAGAACGCGGCCGCCAGCTGAAGCTTCGTACGCTGCAGGTCGACGGATCCCCGGGTTAATTAAGGGG
ATAGCTTATCCTGGTTACTTAGACTGTTAAACTAAGGCGCGCCACTTCTAAATAAGCGAATTTCTTATGA
TTTATGATTTTTATTATT
Features (pLannotate 1.2.2; 11 found; start..end, strand, type, name):
    230..1805    +  gene           hphMX6: yeast selectable marker conferring hygromycin resistance
   1608..1805    +  terminator     TEF terminator: Ashbya gossypii TEF terminator
   1913..1931    -  promoter       T7 promoter: promoter for bacteriophage T7 RNA polymerase
   1953..2006    -  CDS            lacI (fragment): lac repressor; lacI; The lac repressor binds to the lac operator to inhibit transcription in E. coli. This inhibition can be relieved by adding lactose or isopropyl-β-D-thiogalactopyranoside (IPTG).
   2189..2777    -  rep_origin     ori: high-copy-number ColE1/pMB1/pBR322/pUC origin of replication
   2948..3808    -  CDS            AmpR: β-lactamase; bla; confers resistance to ampicillin, carbenicillin, and related antibiotics
   3809..3913    -  promoter       AmpR promoter: bla
   4008..4043    +  CDS            rop (fragment): Rop protein, which maintains plasmids at low copy number; rop
   4145..4196    +  misc_feature   bom (fragment): basis of mobility region from pBR322
   4259..4277    +  promoter       SP6 promoter: promoter for bacteriophage SP6 RNA polymerase
   4396..155     +  terminator     ADH1 terminator (across the origin): S. cerevisiae ADH1; transcription terminator for the S. cerevisiae alcohol dehydrogenase 1 (ADH1) gene
