[The description below was written by a language model from this plasmid's Addgene catalogue record and pLannotate feature annotations shown in this document.]
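Description:
pFA6a-S6:hphMX4 is a PCR template plasmid for C-terminal tagging of chromosomal genes in yeast, built on the pFA6a-hphMX4 backbone. It is not meant to replicate in yeast and carries no yeast origin in the annotated features. Instead, it is maintained in E. coli as a high-copy plasmid through a ColE1/pUC-type origin and an ampicillin resistance gene (β-lactamase with its own promoter). Short fragments annotated as lacI, rop and bom are backbone remnants rather than functional elements, and SP6 and T7 promoters flank the tagging module, as is usual for pFA6a-series vectors.

The payload is a synthetic sequence encoding the S6 peptide tag, cloned between PacI and AscI sites that are both retained. The tag itself is too short to have been picked up in the automated feature table, but its expected position is consistent with the S. cerevisiae ADH1 terminator annotated across the sequence origin, which would terminate transcription of the tagged gene. Downstream lies the hygromycin resistance cassette, annotated as hphMX6 although the catalogue names it hphMX4, ending in the Ashbya gossypii TEF terminator.

In use, the tag–terminator–marker module is amplified with primers carrying homology to the 3′ end of a target open reading frame and its downstream region. The product is then integrated by homologous recombination, with transformants selected on hygromycin. According to the associated publication title, the plasmid belongs to a suite of peptide-tagging vectors designed to permit epitope-targeted enzymatic functionalization of yeast proteins expressed from their native loci.
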