Addgene plasmid #134433: pFA6a-S6:hphMX4
Purpose: PCR-based C-terminal S6 tag
Depositing lab: Robert Tomko. Depositing organization: Florida State University, Tallahassee. Publication: A suite of PCR-based peptide tagging plasmids to permit epitope-targeted enzymatic functionalization of yeast proteins. Nemec AA, Tomko RJ Jr. Yeast. 2020 May 13. doi: 10.1002/yea.3471. PubMed 32401365.
Backbone
  Vector backbone: pFA6a-hphMX4
  Vector type: PCR-based tagging in yeast
  Selectable markers: Hygromycin
Growth in bacteria
  Bacterial resistance: Ampicillin, 100 μg/mL
  Growth temperature: 37°C
  Growth strain: DH5alpha
  Copy number: High Copy
Gene/Insert
  Gene/Insert name: S6
  Species: Synthetic
  Cloning method: Restriction Enzyme; 5′ cloning site PacI (not destroyed); 3′ cloning site AscI (not destroyed)
Terms and licenses: Academic/Nonprofit Terms; Industry Terms
How to cite: pFA6a-S6:hphMX4 was a gift from Robert Tomko (Addgene plasmid # 134433 ; http://n2t.net/addgene:134433 ; RRID:Addgene_134433)
